Addgene plasmid #146173: pRSFDuetG-DmDCP1_1-127 (MCSII)_E
Purpose: Bacterial Expression of DmDCP1_1-127
Depositing lab: Elisa Izaurralde. Depositing organization: Max Planck Institute for Developmental Biology.
Backbone
  Vector backbone: Unknown
  Vector type: Bacterial Expression
Growth in bacteria
  Bacterial resistance: Kanamycin, 50 μg/mL
  Growth temperature: 37°C
  Growth strain: DH5alpha
  Copy number: Low Copy
Gene/Insert
  Gene/Insert name: DmDCP1_1-127
  Species: D. melanogaster (fly)
  Entrez Gene: Dcp1 (a.k.a. anon-WO0118547.163, CG11183, Dcp-1, DCP1, Dcp1p, dDcp1, dDCP1, Dmel\CG11183)
  Cloning method: Unknown
Terms and licenses: Academic/Nonprofit Terms; Industry Terms: Not Available to Industry
Depositor comments: modified vector based on RSFDuet-1 from Novagen Plasmids from this collection were made available to the research community and donated after the lab closed. Please note that the sequence provided by the depositing laboratory may be theoretical/predicted or based on Sanger sequencing results. There may be discrepancies between sequencing results obtained by Addgene and the depositor sequence. If an Addgene verified sequence is not available, please contact before placing your order to request that our lab fully sequence the plasmid.
How to cite: pRSFDuetG-DmDCP1_1-127 (MCSII)_E was a gift from Elisa Izaurralde (Addgene plasmid # 146173 ; http://n2t.net/addgene:146173 ; RRID:Addgene_146173)
