[The description below was written by a language model from this plasmid's Addgene catalogue record and pLannotate feature annotations shown in this document.]
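Description:
pRSFDuetG-DmDCP1_1-127 (MCSII)_E is a bacterial expression plasmid of about 4.9 kb, described by the depositor as a modified derivative of the Novagen RSFDuet-1 vector, although the catalogue backbone field itself is listed as unknown. It replicates from the RSF1030 origin, which is compatible with other common origins and so allows co-transformation with additional expression plasmids. It is selected with kanamycin through an aminoglycoside phosphotransferase gene. The record lists it as low copy. A lacI gene with its own promoter supplies lac repressor.

As in other Duet vectors, there are two T7 promoter/lac operator units. The first, spanning the sequence origin, is followed by a T7 gene 10 ribosome binding site but has no annotated coding sequence, so the first cloning site appears to be empty. The second unit drives a Schistosoma japonicum glutathione S-transferase open reading frame followed by the insert, residues 1–127 of Drosophila melanogaster DCP1, a component of the mRNA decapping machinery. The annotation tool labels this segment as a human DCP1B fragment, which most likely reflects homology rather than a different insert. The arrangement suggests an N-terminal GST fusion, probably what the "G" in the name denotes, though the linker between GST and DCP1 is not annotated. An S-tag fragment lies downstream of the insert, and the record does not show whether it is translated. A T7 terminator closes the unit. The short TcR and SET1 fragment hits are probably incidental matches.

Expression requires a host supplying T7 RNA polymerase and is inducible with IPTG. The construct suits production and glutathione-affinity purification of the DCP1 N-terminal fragment, alone or co-expressed with partner proteins.
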