Features (pLannotate 1.2.2; 19 found; start..end, strand, type, name):
      3..27      +  protein_bind   lac operator: The lac repressor binds to the lac operator to inhibit transcription in E. coli. This inhibition can be relieved by adding lactose or isopropyl-β-D-thiogalactopyranoside (IPTG). lac repressor encoded by lacI
     42..64      +  RBS            RBS: efficient ribosome binding site from bacteriophage T7 gene 10 (Olins and Rangwala, 1989)
    244..262     +  promoter       T7 promoter: promoter for bacteriophage T7 RNA polymerase
    263..287     +  protein_bind   lac operator: The lac repressor binds to the lac operator to inhibit transcription in E. coli. This inhibition can be relieved by adding lactose or isopropyl-β-D-thiogalactopyranoside (IPTG). lac repressor encoded by lacI
    333..986     +  CDS            GST26_SCHJA: Experimental evidence at protein level: Swiss-Prot protein existence level 1. GST isoenzymes appear to play a central role in the parasite detoxification system. Other functions are also suspected including a role in increasing the solubility of haematin in the parasite gut. From Schistosoma japonicum (Blood fluke).
   1056..1421    +  CDS            DCP1B (fragment): DCP1B_HUMAN - Experimental evidence at protein level: Swiss-Prot protein existence level 1. May play a role in the degradation of mRNAs, both in normal mRNA turnover and in nonsense-mediated mRNA decay. May remove the 7- methyl guanine cap structure from mRNA molecules, yielding a 5'- phosphorylated mRNA fragment and 7m-GDP (By similarity). From Homo sapiens (Human).
   1434..1475    +  CDS            S-Tag (fragment): affinity and epitope tag derived from pancreatic ribonuclease A
   1505..1522    +  CDS            SET1 (fragment): solubility-enhancement tag derived from T7 phage gene 10B
   1530..1577    +  terminator     T7 terminator: transcription terminator for bacteriophage T7 RNA polymerase
   1741..1798    +  promoter       AmpR promoter (fragment): bla
   1807..2622    -  CDS            KanR: aminoglycoside phosphotransferase; aph(3')-Ia; confers resistance to kanamycin in bacteria or G418 (Geneticin®) in eukaryotes
   2623..2714    -  promoter       AmpR promoter: bla
   2730..3479    -  rep_origin     RSF ori: Plasmids containing the RSF 1030 origin of replication can be propagated in E. coli cells that contain additional plasmids with compatible origins.
   3562..3626    -  CDS            TcR (fragment): tetracycline efflux protein; tet; confers resistance to tetracycline
   3641..3662    -  protein_bind   CAP binding site: CAP binding activates transcription in the presence of cAMP. E. coli catabolite activator protein
   3675..4757    -  CDS            lacI: lac repressor; lacI; The lac repressor binds to the lac operator to inhibit transcription in E. coli. This inhibition can be relieved by adding lactose or isopropyl-β-D-thiogalactopyranoside (IPTG).
   4758..4835    -  promoter       lacI promoter: lacI
   4843..4878    -  CDS            TcR (fragment): tetracycline efflux protein; tet; confers resistance to tetracycline
   4881..2       +  promoter       T7 promoter (across the origin): promoter for bacteriophage T7 RNA polymerase
>Addgene plasmid #146173 | pRSFDuetG-DmDCP1_1-127 (MCSII)_E | depositor full sequence | sequence record 288618 | Full Sequence
GGGGAATTGTGAGCGGATAACAATTCCCCTGTAGAAATAATTTTGTTTAACTTTAATAAGGAGATATACC
ATGGGCAGCAGCCATCACCATCATCACCACAGCGCGGGTCTGGAAGTTCTGTTCCAGGGGCCCCAGGATC
CGAATTCGAGCTCGGCGCGCCTGCAGGTCGACAAGCTTGCGGCCGCATAATGCTTAAGTCGAACAGAAAG
TAATCGTATTGTACACGGCCGCATAATCGAAATTAATACGACTCACTATAGGGGAATTGTGAGCGGATAA
CAATTCCCCATCTTAGTATATTAGTTAAGTATAAGAAGGAGATATACATAATATGTCCCCTATACTAGGT
TATTGGAAAATTAAGGGCCTTGTGCAACCCACTCGACTTCTTTTGGAATATCTTGAAGAAAAATATGAAG
AGCATTTGTATGAGCGCGATGAAGGTGATAAATGGCGAAACAAAAAGTTTGAATTGGGTTTGGAGTTTCC
CAATCTTCCTTATTATATTGATGGTGATGTTAAATTAACACAGTCTATGGCCATCATACGTTATATAGCT
GACAAGCACAACATGTTGGGTGGTTGTCCAAAAGAGCGTGCAGAGATTTCAATGCTTGAAGGAGCGGTTT
TGGATATTAGATACGGTGTTTCGAGAATTGCATATAGTAAAGACTTTGAAACTCTCAAAGTTGATTTTCT
TAGCAAGCTACCTGAAATGCTGAAAATGTTCGAAGATCGTTTATGTCATAAAACATATTTAAATGGTGAT
CATGTAACCCATCCTGACTTCATGTTGTATGACGCTCTTGATGTTGTTTTATACATGGACCCAATGTGCC
TGGATGCGTTCCCAAAATTAGTTTGTTTTAAAAAACGTATTGAAGCTATCCCACAAATTGATAAGTACTT
GAAATCCAGCAAGTATATAGCATGGCCTTTGCAGGGCTGGCAAGCCACGTTTGGTGGTGGCGACCATCCT
CCAAAATCGGATCTGGAAGTTCTGTTCCAGGGGCCCCATATGGCAGATCTCATGGCCGACGAGAGCATCA
CGCGAATGAACCTGGCGGCCATCAAGAAGATCGACCCGTACGCCAAGGAGATCGTGGATTCGTCCTCGCA
CGTCGCCTTCTACACGTTCAACTCGTCGCAGAACGAGTGGGAAAAGACCGATGTGGAGGGAGCCTTCTTC
ATATACCACCGCAACGCGGAGCCCTTTCACAGCATCTTCATCAACAACCGACTGAACACCACGTCCTTCG
TGGAGCCCATCACCGGCAGCCTGGAGCTGCAGTCGCAGCCGCCGTTCCTGCTCTACCGCAACGAGCGCTC
GCGCATCCGCGGCTTCTGGTTCTACAACAGCGAGGAGTGCGACCGCATCAGCGGCTTGGTGAACGGGCTG
CTCAAGTCCAAGTAGGGTACCCTCGAGTCTGGTAAAGAAACCGCTGCTGCGAAATTTGAACGCCAGCACA
TGGACTCGTCTACTAGCGCAGCTTAATTAACCTAGGCTGCTGCCACCGCTGAGCAATAACTAGCATAACC
CCTTGGGGCCTCTAAACGGGTCTTGAGGGGTTTTTTGCTGAAACCTCAGGCATTTGAGAAGCACACGGTC
ACACTGCTTCCGGTAGTCAATAAACCGGTAAACCAGCAATAGACATAAGCGGCTATTTAACGACCCTGCC
CTGAACCGACGACAAGCTGACGACCGGGTCTCCGCAAGTGGCACTTTTCGGGGAAATGTGCGCGGAACCC
CTATTTGTTTATTTTTCTAAATACATTCAAATATGTATCCGCTCATGAATTAATTCTTAGAAAAACTCAT
CGAGCATCAAATGAAACTGCAATTTATTCATATCAGGATTATCAATACCATATTTTTGAAAAAGCCGTTT
CTGTAATGAAGGAGAAAACTCACCGAGGCAGTTCCATAGGATGGCAAGATCCTGGTATCGGTCTGCGATT
CCGACTCGTCCAACATCAATACAACCTATTAATTTCCCCTCGTCAAAAATAAGGTTATCAAGTGAGAAAT
CACCATGAGTGACGACTGAATCCGGTGAGAATGGCAAAAGTTTATGCATTTCTTTCCAGACTTGTTCAAC
AGGCCAGCCATTACGCTCGTCATCAAAATCACTCGCATCAACCAAACCGTTATTCATTCGTGATTGCGCC
TGAGCGAGACGAAATACGCGGTCGCTGTTAAAAGGACAATTACAAACAGGAATCGAATGCAACCGGCGCA
GGAACACTGCCAGCGCATCAACAATATTTTCACCTGAATCAGGATATTCTTCTAATACCTGGAATGCTGT
TTTCCCGGGGATCGCAGTGGTGAGTAACCATGCATCATCAGGAGTACGGATAAAATGCTTGATGGTCGGA
AGAGGCATAAATTCCGTCAGCCAGTTTAGTCTGACCATCTCATCTGTAACATCATTGGCAACGCTACCTT
TGCCATGTTTCAGAAACAACTCTGGCGCATCGGGCTTCCCATACAATCGATAGATTGTCGCACCTGATTG
CCCGACATTATCGCGAGCCCATTTATACCCATATAAATCAGCATCCATGTTGGAATTTAATCGCGGCCTA
GAGCAAGACGTTTCCCGTTGAATATGGCTCATACTCTTCCTTTTTCAATATTATTGAAGCATTTATCAGG
GTTATTGTCTCATGAGCGGATACATATTTGAATGTATTTAGAAAAATAAACAAATAGGCATGCAGCGCTC
TTCCGCTTCCTCGCTCACTGACTCGCTACGCTCGGTCGTTCGACTGCGGCGAGCGGTGTCAGCTCACTCA
AAAGCGGTAATACGGTTATCCACAGAATCAGGGGATAAAGCCGGAAAGAACATGTGAGCAAAAAGCAAAG
CACCGGAAGAAGCCAACGCCGCAGGCGTTTTTCCATAGGCTCCGCCCCCCTGACGAGCATCACAAAAATC
GACGCTCAAGCCAGAGGTGGCGAAACCCGACAGGACTATAAAGATACCAGGCGTTTCCCCCTGGAAGCTC
CCTCGTGCGCTCTCCTGTTCCGACCCTGCCGCTTACCGGATACCTGTCCGCCTTTCTCCCTTCGGGAAGC
GTGGCGCTTTCTCATAGCTCACGCTGTTGGTATCTCAGTTCGGTGTAGGTCGTTCGCTCCAAGCTGGGCT
GTGTGCACGAACCCCCCGTTCAGCCCGACCGCTGCGCCTTATCCGGTAACTATCGTCTTGAGTCCAACCC
GGTAAGACACGACTTATCGCCACTGGCAGCAGCCATTGGTAACTGATTTAGAGGACTTTGTCTTGAAGTT
ATGCACCTGTTAAGGCTAAACTGAAAGAACAGATTTTGGTGAGTGCGGTCCTCCAACCCACTTACCTTGG
TTCAAAGAGTTGGTAGCTCAGCGAACCTTGAGAAAACCACCGTTGGTAGCGGTGGTTTTTCTTTATTTAT
GAGATGATGAATCAATCGGTCTATCAAGTCAACGAACAGCTATTCCGTTACTCTAGATTTCAGTGCAATT
TATCTCTTCAAATGTAGCACCTGAAGTCAGCCCCATACGATATAAGTTGTAATTCTCATGTTAGTCATGC
CCCGCGCCCACCGGAAGGAGCTGACTGGGTTGAAGGCTCTCAAGGGCATCGGTCGAGATCCCGGTGCCTA
ATGAGTGAGCTAACTTACATTAATTGCGTTGCGCTCACTGCCCGCTTTCCAGTCGGGAAACCTGTCGTGC
CAGCTGCATTAATGAATCGGCCAACGCGCGGGGAGAGGCGGTTTGCGTATTGGGCGCCAGGGTGGTTTTT
CTTTTCACCAGTGAGACGGGCAACAGCTGATTGCCCTTCACCGCCTGGCCCTGAGAGAGTTGCAGCAAGC
GGTCCACGCTGGTTTGCCCCAGCAGGCGAAAATCCTGTTTGATGGTGGTTAACGGCGGGATATAACATGA
GCTGTCTTCGGTATCGTCGTATCCCACTACCGAGATGTCCGCACCAACGCGCAGCCCGGACTCGGTAATG
GCGCGCATTGCGCCCAGCGCCATCTGATCGTTGGCAACCAGCATCGCAGTGGGAACGATGCCCTCATTCA
GCATTTGCATGGTTTGTTGAAAACCGGACATGGCACTCCAGTCGCCTTCCCGTTCCGCTATCGGCTGAAT
TTGATTGCGAGTGAGATATTTATGCCAGCCAGCCAGACGCAGACGCGCCGAGACAGAACTTAATGGGCCC
GCTAACAGCGCGATTTGCTGGTGACCCAATGCGACCAGATGCTCCACGCCCAGTCGCGTACCGTCTTCAT
GGGAGAAAATAATACTGTTGATGGGTGTCTGGTCAGAGACATCAAGAAATAACGCCGGAACATTAGTGCA
GGCAGCTTCCACAGCAATGGCATCCTGGTCATCCAGCGGATAGTTAATGATCAGCCCACTGACGCGTTGC
GCGAGAAGATTGTGCACCGCCGCTTTACAGGCTTCGACGCCGCTTCGTTCTACCATCGACACCACCACGC
TGGCACCCAGTTGATCGGCGCGAGATTTAATCGCCGCGACAATTTGCGACGGCGCGTGCAGGGCCAGACT
GGAGGTGGCAACGCCAATCAGCAACGACTGTTTGCCCGCCAGTTGTTGTGCCACGCGGTTGGGAATGTAA
TTCAGCTCCGCCATCGCCGCTTCCACTTTTTCCCGCGTTTTCGCAGAAACGTGGCTGGCCTGGTTCACCA
CGCGGGAAACGGTCTGATAAGAGACACCGGCATACTCTGCGACATCGTATAACGTTACTGGTTTCACATT
CACCACCCTGAATTGACTCTCTTCCGGGCGCTATCATGCCATACCGCGAAAGGTTTTGCGCCATTCGATG
GTGTCCGGGATCTCGACGCTCTCCCTTATGCGACTCCTGCATTAGGAAATTAATACGACTCACTATA
